>Addgene plasmid #163690 | pAAV-HDR-sphys-3XHA | addgene full sequence | sequence record 321888 | Addgene NGS Result
CCTGCAGGCAGCTGCGCGCTCGCTCGCTCACTGAGGCCGCCCGGGCGTCGGGCGACCTTTGGTCGCCCGG
CCTCAGTGAGCGAGCGAGCGCGCAGAGAGGGAGTGGCCAACTCCATCACTAGGGGTTCCTGCGGCCTCTA
GAAAGCTTGAGGGCCTATTTCCCATGATTCCTTCATATTTGCATATACGATACAAGGCTGTTAGAGAGAT
AATTGGAATTAATTTGACTGTAAACACAAAGATATTAGTACAAAATACGTGACGTAGAAAGTAATAATTT
CTTGGGTAGTTTGCAGTTTTAAAATTATGTTTTAAAATGGACTATCATATGCTTACCGTAACTTGAAAGT
ATTTCGATTTCTTGGCTTTATATATCTTGTGGAAAGGACGAAACACCGTTCTCCAATCAGATGTAATCGT
TTTAGAGCTAGAAATAGCAAGTTAAAATAAGGCTAGTCCGTTATCAACTTGAAAAAGTGGCACCGAGTCG
GTGCTTTTTTGAATTCTTTTGGTTTTGTTTGAGACAGGATCTACTTATGTGACCCTGGCTGTCCTGGAAC
TCACTACTCAGACCAGACTGGCCTCAAACTCACAGACCTCTGCTTGCCTCTGCCTCCTGAGTACTAAGAT
GAAGACTGCACCACCACACCCAGCCCAAAAATGAGTTGTTTGAGGCTGACTTTCATGTTGCACAGGCTAG
CCTCAAACTATGAATTTAAAGGTAGACTTGAATTTCTGGGTAGTGGAGGCAGAGACAGGCGACTTCTATG
AGTTCCAGGCCAGCCTGGTCTACAGAGTGAATTCCAGGACAGCCAGGGCTGCAGAGAGACCCTGTCTCAA
AAAAAAAAAGCTAGCCTTGAAGTGATCGCCCCTGCCTCCAGCTTCCTAAGATTACAAGATGTGGGCCTTC
AGACTTGTCCATGTAAACACTGATAGAAGTTGAACATCATGGGAATCTAACACACACACACACACTCCCA
AGTTTTTCTGTACACTGATAGTCATAGAGGCCCACGAATTTATGCCCTAAAAATGCCCATTCCTGTTCAC
TCAGCCTCAAAGACCCTGGGGCTGCCGAGGCAATGGGTAAGAGACAACAGCTTTGGTCATGTCTCCCTGC
AGGTGTTTGGCTTCCTGAACCTGGTGCTCTGGGTTGGCAACCTATGGTTCGTGTTCAAGGAGACAGGCTG
GGCCGCCCCATTCATGCGCGCACCTCCAGGCGCCCCAGAAAAGCAACCAGCTCCTGGCGATGCCTACGGC
GATGCGGGCTATGGGCAGGGCCCCGGAGGCTATGGGCCCCAGGACTCCTACGGGCCTCAGGGTGGTTATC
AACCCGATTACGGGCAGCCAGCCAGCGGCGGTGGCGGTGGCTACGGGCCTCAGGGCGACTATGGGCAGCA
AGGCTACGGCCAACAGGGTGCGCCCACCTCCTTCTCCAACCAAATGGGAGGGAGCGGCTATCCCTATGAC
GTGCCTGATTACGCCGGCACAGGATCCTACCCCTATGATGTGCCTGACTACGCTGGCAGCGCCGGATACC
CTTATGATGTGCCTGATTATGCTTAATCTGGTGAGTGACAACTGGGCGGATGCGGTAGGCAGGGAGCATA
CAAGGAGTGAAGTTTGAAGGAACCAATAGATAGGCAGAACCAAAAAAAAAAAAAGGTGAACTTGGTAAAA
CTAGCCAATGAGAGGAACCGTGAGAAGGAAGGGGACGGAGCAGTGCTCAGAGTAACCAATGAAAGGAGTG
TAGGGGCACTTGCGCAGTGGAGAATCACCAAAGTGGTGTAGGTTTCCAGGAAGGGAAGGGGAGGAGGGTC
TTTGAAATCATTGGTAAACCAATAGGCGGTAACGCCAGTAGGTGGAAGAAGGTAAACACGTTGGGTTTTG
AAGGGCGCTAGCGCTAAAGCAGGATGTAGGTCAGCTGCTACCTCTCCTTAACCCTTTAATGAAAGAGAGA
GTTTGGAATTTCAAATGAGGAAAAGGGGAGGGCTGGAGGCCTTAGAAACACGAGTATGCCTTTTTGTTGG
GCCTTTAAAAAATGAATGCCGCCGGACGGTGGAGGCGCACGCCTTTAATCCCAGCACTTGGGAGGCAGAA
GCAGGCGGAGTTTTTGAGTTCGAGGCCAGCCTGGTCTACAAAGTGAGTTCCAGGACAGCCAGGGCTATAC
AGAGAAACCCTGTCGCGGTCGACGCGGCCGCAGGAACCCCTAGTGATGGAGTTGGCCACTCCCTCTCTGC
GCGCTCGCTCGCTCACTGAGGCCGGGCGACCAAAGGTCGCCCGACGCCCGGGCTTTGCCCGGGCGGCCTC
AGTGAGCGAGCGAGCGCGCAGCTGCCTGCAGGGGCGCCTGATGCGGTATTTTCTCCTTACGCATCTGTGC
GGTATTTCACACCGCATA
[95 nt withheld, positions 2399-2493]
T
[46 nt withheld, positions 2495-2540]
C
[141 nt withheld, positions 2542-2682]
CCTTTGACGTTGGAGTCCACGTTCTTT
[37 nt withheld, positions 2710-2746]
ACTCTATCTCGGGCTATTCTTTTGATTTATAAGGGATTTTGCCGATTTCGGTCTATTGGTTAAAAAATGA
GCTGATTTAACAAAAATTTAACGCGAATTTTAACAAAATATTAACGTTTACAATTTTATGGTGCACTCTC
AGTACAATCTGCTCTGATGCCGCATAGTTAAGCCAGCCCCGACACCCGCCAACACCCGCTGACGCGCCCT
GACGGGCTTGTCTGCTCCCGGCATCCGCTTACAGACAAGCTGTGACCGTCTCCGGGAGCTGCATGTGTCA
GAGGTTTTCACCGTCATCACCGAAACGCGCGAGACGAAAGGGCCTCGTGATACGCCTATTTTTATAGGTT
AATGTCATGATAATAATGGTTTCTTAGACGTCAGGTGGCACTTTTCGGGGAAATGTGCGCGGAACCCCTA
TTTGTTTATTTTTCTAAATACATTCAAATATGTATCCGCTCATGAGACAATAACCCTGATAAATGCTTCA
ATAATATTGAAAAAGGAAGAGTATGAGTATTCAACATTTCCGTGTCGCCCTTATTCCCTTTTTTGCGGCA
TTTTGCCTTCCTGTTTTTGCTCACCCAGAAACGCTGGTGAAAGTAAAAGATGCTGAAGATCAGTTGGGTG
CACGAGTGGGTTACATCGAACTGGATCTCAACAGCGGTAAGATCCTTGAGAGTTTTCGCCCCGAAGAACG
TTTTCCAATGATGAGCACTTTTAAAGTTCTGCTATGTGGCGCGGTATTATCCCGTATTGACGCCGGGCAA
GAGCAACTCGGTCGCCGCATACACTATTCTCAGAATGACTTGGTTGAGTACTCACCAGTCACAGAAAAGC
ATCTTACGGATGGCATGACAGTAAGAGAATTATGCAGTGCTGCCATAACCATGAGTGATAACACTGCGGC
CAACTTACTTCTGACAACGATCGGAGGACCGAAGGAGCTAACCGCTTTTTTGCACAACATGGGGGATCAT
GTAACTCGCCTTGATCGTTGGGAACCGGAGCTGAATGAAGCCATACCAAACGACGAGCGTGACACCACGA
TGCCTGTAGCAATGGCAACAACGTTGCGCAAACTATTAACTGGCGAACTACTTACTCTAGCTTCCCGGCA
ACAATTAATAGACTGGATGGAGGCGGATAAAGTTGCAGGACCACTTCTGCGCTCGGCCCTTCCGGCTGGC
TGGTTTATTGCTGATAAATCTGGAGCCGGTGAGCGTGGAAGCCGCGGTATCATTGCAGCACTGGGGCCAG
ATGGTAAGCCCTCCCGTATCGTAGTTATCTACACGACGGGGAGTCAGGCAACTATGGATGAACGAAATAG
ACAGATCGCTGAGATAGGTGCCTCACTGATTAAGCATTGGTAACTGTCAGACCAAGTTTACTCATATATA
CTTTAGATTGATTTAAAACTTCATTTTTAATTTAAAAGGATCTAGGTGAAGATCCTTTTTGATAATCTCA
TGACCAAAATCCCTTAACGTGAGTTTTCGTTCCACTGAGCGTCAGACCCCGTAGAAAAGATCAAAGGATC
TTCTTGAGATCCTTTTTTTCTGCGCGTAATCTGCTGCTTGCAAACAAAAAAACCACCGCTACCAGCGGTG
GTTTGTTTGCCGGATCAAGAGCTACCAACTCTTTTTCCGAAGGTAACTGGCTTCAGCAGAGCGCAGATAC
CAAATACTGTTCTTCTAGTGTAGCCGTAGTTAGGCCACCACTTCAAGAACTCTGTAGCACCGCCTACATA
CCTCGCTCTGCTAATCCTGTTACCAGTGGCTGCTGCCAGTGGCGATAAGTCGTGTCTTACCGGGTTGGAC
TCAAGACGATAGTTACCGGATAAGGCGCAGCGGTCGGGCTGAACGGGGGGTTCGTGCACACAGCCCAGCT
TGGAGCGAACGACCTACACCGAACTGAGATACCTACAGCGTGAGCTATGAGAAAGCGCCACGCTTCCCGA
AGGGAGAAAGGCGGACAGGTATCCGGTAAGCGGCAGGGTCGGAACAGGAGAGCGCACGAGGGAGCTTCCA
GGGGGAAACGCCTGGTATCTTTATAGTCCTGTCGGGTTTCGCCACCTCTGACTTGAGCGTCGATTTTTGT
GATGCTCGTCAGGGGGGCGGAGCCTATGGAAAAACGCCAGCAACGCGGCCTTTTTACGGTTCCTGGCCTT
TTGCTGGCCTTTTGCTCACATGT
Features (pLannotate 1.2.2; 14 found; start..end, strand, type, name):
     12..39      +  repeat_region  AAV2 ITR (fragment): inverted terminal repeat of adeno-associated virus serotype 2 inverted
     68..95      +  repeat_region  AAV2 ITR (fragment): inverted terminal repeat of adeno-associated virus serotype 2 inverted
    149..389     +  promoter       U6 promoter: RNA polymerase III promoter for human U6 snRNA
    419..494     +  misc_RNA       gRNA scaffold: guide RNA scaffold for the Streptococcus pyogenes CRISPR/Cas9 system
   1123..1446    +  CDS            Syp (fragment): SYPH_RAT - Experimental evidence at protein level: Swiss-Prot protein existence level 1. Possibly involved in structural functions as organizing other membrane components or in targeting the vesicles to the plasma membrane. Involved in the regulation of short-term and long-term synaptic plasticity (By similarity). From Rattus norvegicus (Rat).
   1459..1481    +  CDS            3xHA (fragment): three tandem HA epitope tags
   2202..2342    +  repeat_region  AAV2 ITR: inverted terminal repeat of adeno-associated virus serotype 2 inverted
   2347..2398    -  misc_feature   bom (fragment): basis of mobility region from pBR322
   2417..2872    +  rep_origin     f1 ori (sequence partly withheld): f1 bacteriophage origin of replication; arrow indicates direction of (+) strand synthesis
   2873..2922    -  misc_feature   bom (fragment): basis of mobility region from pBR322
   3024..3059    -  CDS            rop (fragment): Rop protein, which maintains plasmids at low copy number; rop
   3154..3258    +  promoter       AmpR promoter: bla
   3259..4119    +  CDS            AmpR: β-lactamase; bla; confers resistance to ampicillin, carbenicillin, and related antibiotics
   4290..4878    +  rep_origin     ori: high-copy-number ColE1/pMB1/pBR322/pUC origin of replication
