[The description below was written by a language model from this plasmid's Addgene catalogue record and pLannotate feature annotations shown in this document.]
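Description:
pAAV-HDR-sphys-3XHA is an adeno-associated virus transfer plasmid designed to knock a triple HA epitope tag into the endogenous mouse synaptophysin (Syp) gene by CRISPR-assisted homology-directed repair. It is derived from another deposited AAV backbone and is propagated in E. coli through a high-copy ColE1/pUC-type origin with ampicillin selection (AmpR under its own bla promoter). An f1 phage origin and small remnants of pBR322 bom and rop sequences are also present in the backbone. The recombination-deficient growth strain listed is a common choice for keeping the repeat-rich AAV inverted terminal repeats intact.

Between the AAV2 ITRs, one of which is annotated in full and the other only as short fragments, the payload has two functional parts. A human U6 RNA polymerase III promoter drives a guide RNA built on the Streptococcus pyogenes Cas9 scaffold, presumably directed at the synaptophysin locus near the insertion site, although the record does not describe the spacer. Downstream lies the repair template. The annotated portion is a fragment of synaptophysin coding sequence (matched by the annotation tool to the rat orthologue, though the catalogue lists the insert as mouse), followed closely by HA tag sequence, consistent with a C-terminal 3xHA fusion. The unannotated stretches flanking these features most likely make up the rest of the homology arms. No Cas9 coding sequence is annotated, so the nuclease would have to come from a separate source.

Packaged into AAV, the construct is intended to deliver guide and donor together so that neurons express HA-tagged synaptophysin from the native locus. The associated publication concerns rapid purification and metabolomic profiling of synaptic vesicles from mammalian brain, for which the tag would provide an affinity handle on a vesicle membrane protein.
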