Addgene plasmid #163690: pAAV-HDR-sphys-3XHA
Purpose: plasmid for homologous recombination-mediated insertion of triple HA tag into synaptophysin gene
Depositing lab: Bernardo Sabatini. Depositing organization: Harvard Medical School. Publication: Rapid purification and metabolomic profiling of synaptic vesicles from mammalian brain. Chantranupong L, Saulnier JL, Wang W, Jones DR, Pacold ME, Sabatini BL. Elife. 2020 Oct 12;9. pii: 59699. doi: 10.7554/eLife.59699. PubMed 33043885.
Backbone
  Vector backbone: Addgene 104589
  Vector type: AAV
Growth in bacteria
  Bacterial resistance: Ampicillin, 100 μg/mL
  Growth temperature: 37°C
  Growth strain: NEB Stable
  Copy number: Unknown
Gene/Insert
  Gene/Insert name: triple HA tag insertion into endogenous mouse synaptophysin gene
  Species: M. musculus (mouse)
  Tag / fusion protein: triple HA tag (C terminal on insert)
Terms and licenses: Academic/Nonprofit Terms; Industry Terms: Not Available to Industry
How to cite: pAAV-HDR-sphys-3XHA was a gift from Bernardo Sabatini (Addgene plasmid # 163690 ; http://n2t.net/addgene:163690 ; RRID:Addgene_163690)
